Addgene plasmid #54623: Topaz-pBAD
Purpose: (Empty Backbone) Localization: Protein Expression Vector , Excitation: 514, Emission: 527
Depositing lab: Michael Davidson. Depositing organization: Florida State University, Tallahassee.
Backbone
  Vector backbone: Topaz-pBAD
  Backbone size (bp): 4800
  Vector type: Bacterial Expression
  Tag / fusion protein: Topaz (C terminal on backbone); 6xHis (N terminal on backbone)
Growth in bacteria
  Bacterial resistance: Ampicillin, 100 μg/mL
  Growth temperature: 37°C
  Growth strain: DH5alpha
  Copy number: High Copy
Gene/Insert
  Gene/Insert name: None
  Tag / fusion protein: Topaz (C terminal on backbone); 6xHis (N terminal on backbone)
  Cloning method: Unknown
  Sequencing primers: 5′ pBAD-Fwd; 3′ pBAD-rev
Terms and licenses: Academic/Nonprofit Terms; Industry Terms
Depositor comments: Contains 6x-Histidine tag for protein purification. Excitation = 514; Emission = 527
How to cite: Topaz-pBAD was a gift from Michael Davidson (Addgene plasmid # 54623 ; http://n2t.net/addgene:54623 ; RRID:Addgene_54623)
