[The description below was written by a language model from this plasmid's Addgene catalogue record.]
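Description:
Topaz-pBAD is a bacterial expression vector of about 4.8 kb, catalogued as an empty backbone with no additional gene insert. It carries the coding sequence for Topaz, a yellow fluorescent protein variant of the GFP family, with recorded excitation and emission maxima of 514 nm and 527 nm. The plasmid is maintained at high copy number in standard E. coli cloning strains and is selected with ampicillin. No feature table accompanies the record, so the origin of replication, the promoter and the regulatory elements are not explicitly listed. The pBAD name and the pBAD forward and reverse sequencing primers suggest the arabinose-inducible araBAD promoter system, in which the AraC regulator normally keeps expression low until L-arabinose is added, but this inference is drawn from the naming rather than from annotated features.

The record lists a 6xHis tag at the N-terminal position and Topaz at the C-terminal position on the backbone, and the depositor notes that the histidine tag is intended for protein purification. Together these point to production of His-tagged Topaz in bacteria, followed by immobilized metal affinity chromatography to recover the fluorescent protein, for example for spectroscopic characterisation or use as a fluorescence standard. The tag arrangement would in principle also allow a coding sequence of interest to be placed between the two tags to give a purifiable, fluorescently labelled fusion. However, the cloning method is recorded as unknown, and the available cloning sites and reading-frame details are not stated.
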