>Addgene plasmid #54623 | Topaz-pBAD | depositor partial sequence | sequence record 85020 | insert sequence
CTATGCCATAGCATTTTTATCCATAAGATTAGCGGATACTACCTGACGCTTTTATCGCAACTCTCTACTG
TTTCTCCATACCCGTTTTTTTGGGCTAGAAATAATTTTGTTTAACTTTAAGAAGGAGATATACATATGCG
GGGTTCTCATCATCATCATCATCATGGTATGGCTAGCATGACTGGTGGACAGCAAATGGGTCGGGATCTG
TACGAGAACCTGTACTTCCAGGGCTCGAGCATGGTGAGCAAGGGCGAGGAGCTGTTCACCGGGGTGGTGC
CCATCCTGGTCGAGCTGGACGGCGACGTAAACGGCCACAAGTTCAGCGTGTCCGGCGAGGGCGAGGGCGA
TGCCACCTACGGCAAGCTGACCCTGAAGTTCATCTGCACCACCGGCAAGCTGCCCGTGCCCTGGCCCACC
CTCGTGACCACCTTCGGCTACGGCGTGCAGTGCTTCGCCCGCTACCCCGACCACATGCGCCAGCACGACT
TCTTCAAGTCCGCCATGCCCGAAGGCTACGTCCAGGAGCGCACCATCTTCTTCAAGGACGACGGCAACTA
CAAGACCCGCGCCGAGGTGAAGTTCGAGGGCGACACCCTGGTGAACCGCATCGAGCTGAAGGGCATCGAC
TTCAAGGAGGACGGCAACATCCTGGGGCACAAGCTGGAGTACAACTACAACAGCCACAACGTCTATATCA
TGGCCGACAAGCAGAAGAACGGCATCAAGGTGAACTTCAAGATCCGCCACAACATCGAGGACGGCAGCGT
GCAGCTCGCCGACCACTACCAGCAGAACACCCCCATCGGCGACGGCCCCGTGCTGCTGCCCGACAACCAC
TACCTGAGCTACCAGTCCGCCCTGAGCAAAGACCCCAACGAGAAGCGCGATCACATGGTCCTGCTGGAGT
TCGTGACCGCCGCCGGGATCACTCTCGGCATGGACGAGCTGTACAAGTAAGAATTCGAAGCTTGGCTGTT
TTGGCGGATGAGAGAAGATTTTCAGCCTGATACAGATTAAA
