>Addgene plasmid #54623 | Topaz-pBAD | addgene partial sequence | sequence record 93457 | pBAD-F 5'-ATGCCATAGCATTTTTATCC-3'
GGTGGACAGCAAATGGGTCGGGATCTGTACGAGAACCTGTACTTCCAGGGCTCGAGCATGGTGAGCAAGG
GCGAGGAGCTGTTCACCGGGGTGGTGCCCATCCTGGTCGAGCTGGACGGCGACGTAAACGGCCACAAGTT
CAGCGTGTCCGGCGAGGGCGAGGGCGATGCCACCTACGGCAAGCTGACCCTGAAGTTCATCTGCACCACC
GGCAAGCTGCCCGTGCCCTGGCCCACCCTCGTGACCACCTTCGGCTACGGCGTGCAGTGCTTCGCCCGCT
ACCCCGACCACATGCGCCAGCACGACTTCTTCAAGTCCGCCATGCCCGAAGGCTACGTCCAGGAGCGCAC
CATCTTCTTCAAGGACGACGGCAACTACAAGACCCGCGCCGAGGTGAAGTTCGAGGGCGACACCCTGGTG
AACCGCATCGAGCTGAAGGGCATCGACTTCAAGGAGGACGGCAACATCCTGGGGCACAAGCTGGAGTACA
ACTACAACAGCCACAACGTCTATATCATGGCCGACAAGCAGAAGAACGGCATCAAGGTGAACTTCAAGAT
CCGCCACAACATCGAGGACGGCAGCGTGCAGCTCGCCGACCACTACCAGCAGAACACCC
